>Addgene plasmid #208994 | pDONR221-kcnk10b | addgene full sequence | sequence record 413328 | Addgene NGS Result
GTTTTCCCAGTCACGACGTTGTAAAACGACGGCCAGTCTTAAGCTCGGGCCCCAAATAATGATTTTATTT
TGACTGATAGTGACCTGTTCGTTGCAACAAATTGATGAGCAATGCTTTTTTATAATGCCAACTTTGTACA
AAAAAGCAGGCTTCACCATGGTCCCGCAGAAGAAGCCGCAGTCGGGTGCAGTCCAGTCCAGTCTGGTCCA
GGCCAGTGTTTCGGCCATGCAGAACCCGATGGGCTGCGAGCTGAAAAACGGTCACTGTCTACTACCACGA
CTGTCAATCTCATCCCGATCGGCCAGCGTCCTCACCGGCATGGATTCTGGAGCGGACGGATCGGCTCTGC
ACTCCGTCATGAAGTGGAAAACGGTGCTGGCTGTGTTTGTGGTGGTGCTATCGTATTTAGTGTGCGGAGG
ACTAGCATTTCAGGCACTCGAACAGCCCTTCGAGAGCATCCAGAAAGACTCCATCACCCAGAAGAAAGCC
CAGTTTCTCCAGAAAAACCCCTGCGTCTCTCCTGCTGACCTCGAGGCGCTTATTAAGCATGCAGTAGAAG
CGGTCAGCGCTGGAGTGAGTCCTATTGGAGACGCGTCCTATAACTCCAGCCAGTGGGATCTCGGCAGCGC
TTTCTTCTTCGCTGGAACCGTCATCACTACAATCGGCTATGGAAACATCGCTCCCAGCACTGAGGGCGGC
AAGATTTTCTGCATCCTTTACGCCATATTTGGCATCCCTCTGTTCGGCTTCCTGTTGGCCGGGGTCGGGG
ATCAACTGGGCACGATGTTTATGAAGAGCATCCTGAGGGTGGAGAAAGTTTTCAGGCAAAAGCACAAGCA
AATCAGTCAGACCAAAATCCGCGTGACCTCCACCATCCTCTTCATCATCGCCGGATGCATCGTTTTTGTC
ACCATCCCAGCGGTGTTTTTCAAGCACACAGAGGGATGGAGTACATTAGACGCCATTTACTTTGTCGTTA
TTACGCTCACGACCATCGGCATTGGAGATTATGTGGCAGGAGGAGATCGGAAAATTGAATACATGAAATG
GTACAAGCCTCTGGTGTGGTTCTGGATTTTGGTGGGTCTGGCGTACTTTGCAGCAGTTCTTAGCATGATT
GGAGATTGGCTCAGGGTTCTGTCCAAGAAAACAAAAGAGGAGGTTGGACAACAAGTTGGAGGCATTAAGG
CTCATGCGGTGGAATGGAAAGCAAACGTCCGAGCAGAGTTACGTGAAACAAGACGCCGTCTCAGTGGAGA
AATTCACGATAAACTCCAGCGAGCTGCGACTATTCGCAGCATGGAGCGCCGGCGTTTGGGTCTGGAGCAG
CGTGCGCATTCGCTCGACATGCTATCGCCTGAAAAACGAGCGGTTTTTGCTAGTTTGGATGCCGGACGCT
TCAAAACATCCTCGCAGGAGAGCATCGACACAAAACTCAACAACCTGCGCCTGAAGGCTAAATGCGGAGA
GCAGCAGACGTCTTCAGAAGAAAACATCTTCAACCGCTTCGGCTCGCTCACTAAACTAGCCAAACGCAAC
AGGAGTAAAGACCTGCGCAGGAATATTCAGGAGGATCCAACTCAGATAGACGAACTCGACAACGTCACGC
TGGGAGAAGAGAGACAGGAGGAGGAGGACGAGGACCAGATGGAGGAGGAGGAGGAAAAGGTGGAAAAACA
GGCCAACACTGGATTTACCTGTCTGCCGCACTATCCTGAGGAACCCAAACAGCAGAACGGTTTCGCACCC
GCTCAGGTTAAAGAACAAGAGCGAAATAAAAGACTGGAGCTGAAGGAACACCAACCGTAGGACCCAGCTT
TCTTGTACAAAGTTGGCATTATAAGAAAGCATTGCTTATCAATTTGTTGCAACGAACAGGTCACTATCAG
TCAAAATAAAATCATTATTTGCCATCCAGCTGATATCCCCTATAGTGAGTCGTATTACATGGTCATAGCT
GTTTCCTGGCAGCTCTGGCCCGTGTCTCAAAATCTCTGATGTTACATTGCACAAGATAAAAATATATCAT
CATGAACAATAAAACTGTCTGCTTACATAAACAGTAATACAAGGGGTGTTATGAGCCATATTCAACGGGA
AACGTCGAGGCCGCGATTAAATTCCAACATGGATGCTGATTTATATGGGTATAAATGGGCTCGCGATAAT
GTCGGGCAATCAGGTGCGACAATCTATCGCTTGTATGGGAAGCCCGATGCGCCAGAGTTGTTTCTGAAAC
ATGGCAAAGGTAGCGTTGCCAATGATGTTACAGATGAGATGGTCAGACTAAACTGGCTGACGGAATTTAT
GCCTCTTCCGACCATCAAGCATTTTATCCGTACTCCTGATGATGCATGGTTACTCACCACTGCGATCCCC
GGAAAAACAGCATTCCAGGTATTAGAAGAATATCCTGATTCAGGTGAAAATATTGTTGATGCGCTGGCAG
TGTTCCTGCGCCGGTTGCATTCGATTCCTGTTTGTAATTGTCCTTTTAACAGCGATCGCGTATTTCGTCT
CGCTCAGGCGCAATCACGAATGAATAACGGTTTGGTTGATGCGAGTGATTTTGATGACGAGCGTAATGGC
TGGCCTGTTGAACAAGTCTGGAAAGAAATGCATAAACTTTTGCCATTCTCACCGGATTCAGTCGTCACTC
ATGGTGATTTCTCACTTGATAACCTTATTTTTGACGAGGGGAAATTAATAGGTTGTATTGATGTTGGACG
AGTCGGAATCGCAGACCGATACCAGGATCTTGCCATCCTATGGAACTGCCTCGGTGAGTTTTCTCCTTCA
TTACAGAAACGGCTTTTTCAAAAATATGGTATTGATAATCCTGATATGAATAAATTGCAGTTTCATTTGA
TGCTCGATGAGTTTTTCTAATCAGAATTGGTTAATTGGTTGTAACACTGGCAGAGCATTACGCTGACTTG
ACGGGACGGCGCAAGCTCATGACCAAAATCCCTTAACGTGAGTTACGCGTCGTTCCACTGAGCGTCAGAC
CCCGTAGAAAAGATCAAAGGATCTTCTTGAGATCCTTTTTTTCTGCGCGTAATCTGCTGCTTGCAAACAA
AAAAACCACCGCTACCAGCGGTGGTTTGTTTGCCGGATCAAGAGCTACCAACTCTTTTTCCGAAGGTAAC
TGGCTTCAGCAGAGCGCAGATACCAAATACTGTTCTTCTAGTGTAGCCGTAGTTAGGCCACCACTTCAAG
AACTCTGTAGCACCGCCTACATACCTCGCTCTGCTAATCCTGTTACCAGTGGCTGCTGCCAGTGGCGATA
AGTCGTGTCTTACCGGGTTGGACTCAAGACGATAGTTACCGGATAAGGCGCAGCGGTCGGGCTGAACGGG
GGGTTCGTGCACACAGCCCAGCTTGGAGCGAACGACCTACACCGAACTGAGATACCTACAGCGTGAGCTA
TGAGAAAGCGCCACGCTTCCCGAAGGGAGAAAGGCGGACAGGTATCCGGTAAGCGGCAGGGTCGGAACAG
GAGAGCGCACGAGGGAGCTTCCAGGGGGAAACGCCTGGTATCTTTATAGTCCTGTCGGGTTTCGCCACCT
CTGACTTGAGCGTCGATTTTTGTGATGCTCGTCAGGGGGGCGGAGCCTATGGAAAAACGCCAGCAACGCG
GCCTTTTTACGGTTCCTGGCCTTTTGCTGGCCTTTTGCTCACATGTTCTTTCCTGCGTTATCCCCTGATT
CTGTGGATAACCGTATTACCGCCTTTGAGTGAGCTGATACCGCTCGCCGCAGCCGAACGACCGAGCGCAG
CGAGTCAGTGAGCGAGGAAGCGGAAGAGCGCCCAATACGCAAACCGCCTCTCCCCGCGCGTTGGCCGATT
CATTAATGCAGCTGGCACGACAGGTTTCCCGACTGGAAAGCGGGCAGTGAGCGCAACGCAATTAATACGC
GTACCGCTAGCCAGGAAGAGTTTGTAGAAACGCAAAAAGGCCATCCGTCAGGATGGCCTTCTGCTTAGTT
TGATGCCTGGCAGTTTATGGCGGGCGTCCTGCCCGCCACCCTCCGGGCCGTTGCTTCACAACGTTCAAAT
CCGCTCCCGGCGGATTTGTCCTACTCAGGAGAGCGTTCACCGACAAACAACAGATAAAACGAAAGGCCCA
GTCTTCCGACTGAGCCTTTCGTTTTATTTGATGCCTGGCAGTTCCCTACTCTCGCGTTAACGCTAGCATG
GAT
Features (pLannotate 1.2.2; 10 found; start..end, strand, type, name):
      1..37      -  CDS            lacZα (fragment): LacZα fragment of β-galactosidase; lacZ fragment
     53..152     +  protein_bind   attL1: mutant version of attL; recombination site for the Gateway® LR reaction LR Clonase™
    278..1789    +  CDS            KCNK10 (fragment): KCNKA_HUMAN - Also known as TREK2. Experimental evidence at protein level: Swiss-Prot protein existence level 1. Outward rectifying potassium channel. Produces rapidly activating and non-inactivating outward rectifier K(+) currents. Activated by arachidonic acid and other naturally occurring unsaturated free fatty acids. From Homo sapiens (Human).
   1812..1911    -  protein_bind   attL2: mutant version of attL; recombination site for the Gateway® LR reaction LR Clonase™
   1929..1947    -  promoter       T7 promoter: promoter for bacteriophage T7 RNA polymerase
   2081..2890    +  CDS            KanR: aminoglycoside phosphotransferase; aph(3')-Ia; confers resistance to kanamycin in bacteria or G418 (Geneticin®) in eukaryotes
   3037..3625    +  rep_origin     ori: high-copy-number ColE1/pMB1/pBR322/pUC origin of replication
   3808..3900    +  CDS            lacI (fragment): lac repressor; lacI; The lac repressor binds to the lac operator to inhibit transcription in E. coli. This inhibition can be relieved by adding lactose or isopropyl-β-D-thiogalactopyranoside (IPTG).
   3955..3982    -  terminator     rrnB T2 terminator: transcription terminator T2 from the E. coli rrnB gene
   4114..4157    +  terminator     rrnB T1 terminator: Escherichia coli rrnB; transcription terminator T1 from the E. coli rrnB gene
