[The description below was written by a language model from this plasmid's Addgene catalogue record and pLannotate feature annotations shown in this document.]
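Description:
pDONR221-kcnk10b is a Gateway entry clone built on the Invitrogen pDONR221 backbone (spelled "pDORN221" in the record), carrying the zebrafish (Danio rerio) gene kcnk10b, also known as k2p10.1 or trek2b, which encodes a two-pore domain potassium channel of the TREK2 type. It is a bacterial cloning vector of about 4.2 kb, maintained at high copy number in E. coli through a ColE1/pUC-type origin and selected with kanamycin via an aminoglycoside phosphotransferase (KanR) gene. rrnB T1 and T2 transcription terminators lie upstream of the cloning region, where they shield the insert from read-through transcription originating in the backbone. Short lacZα and lacI fragments are also annotated and appear to be backbone remnants rather than functional parts.

The roughly 1.65 kb insert sits between attL1 and attL2, the recombination sites produced by a BP reaction, so the fragment can also be moved into attR-containing destination vectors by LR recombination. The automated annotation labels the coding region as a fragment of human KCNK10; this reflects homology matching to the human TREK2 protein, whereas the catalogue identifies the sequence as the zebrafish orthologue. A T7 promoter lies just beyond attL2 on the opposite strand, pointing back into the insert, so T7 RNA polymerase transcription would yield RNA complementary to the coding strand. That arrangement fits the stated purpose of riboprobe generation: an antisense probe of this kind is typically used for detecting kcnk10b mRNA by in situ hybridisation, consistent with the associated study of potassium channel gene expression in zebrafish embryos. The vector has no eukaryotic promoter, so it is not itself an expression construct.
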