Addgene plasmid #208994: pDONR221-kcnk10b
Purpose: Riboprobe generation
Depositing lab: GuangJun Zhang. Depositing organization: Purdue University. Publication: Evolution of two-pore domain potassium channels and their gene expression in zebrafish embryos. Park SJ, Silic MR, Staab PL, Chen J, Zackschewski EL, Zhang G. Dev Dyn. 2024 Jan 25. doi: 10.1002/dvdy.690. PubMed 38270285.
Backbone
  Vector backbone: pDORN221
  Backbone manufacturer: Invitrogen
  Backbone size w/o insert (bp): 2551
  Total vector size (bp): 4204
  Vector type: Cloning
Growth in bacteria
  Bacterial resistance: Kanamycin, 50 μg/mL
  Growth temperature: 37°C
  Growth strain: DH5alpha
  Copy number: High Copy
Gene/Insert
  Gene/Insert name: kcnk10b (alt names: k2p10.1; si:ch211-51o12.3; trek2b)
  Species: D. rerio (zebrafish)
  Insert size (bp): 1653
  GenBank ID: NM_001161399.1
  Entrez Gene: kcnk10b (a.k.a. k2p10.1, si:ch211-51o12.3, trek2b)
  Promoter: T7
  Cloning method: Gateway Cloning
  Sequencing primers: 5′ M13F; 3′ M13R
Terms and licenses: Academic/Nonprofit Terms; Industry Terms: Not Available to Industry
How to cite: pDONR221-kcnk10b was a gift from GuangJun Zhang (Addgene plasmid # 208994 ; http://n2t.net/addgene:208994 ; RRID:Addgene_208994)
